Addgene plasmid #89693: M249-5'csr-1-Pgsy-1-luciferase-Bar-3'csr-1
Purpose: Luciferase reporter plasmid targeted at csr-1 locus
Depositing lab: Christian Hong. Depositing organization: University of Cincinnati. Publication: Efficient gene editing in Neurospora crassa with CRISPR technology. Matsu-Ura T, Baek M, Kwon J, Hong C. Fungal Biol Biotechnol. 2015 Jul 15;2:4. doi: 10.1186/s40694-015-0015-1. eCollection 2015. PubMed 28955455.
Backbone
  Vector backbone: pRS426
  Backbone manufacturer: ATCC
  Backbone size w/o insert (bp): 5726
  Total vector size (bp): 10073
  Modifications to backbone: 5' and 3' csr-1 UTR for targeting to csr-1 locus. Luciferase expression under the control of gsy-1 promoter for reporter assay.
  Vector type: Yeast episomal vector
  Selectable markers: URA3 ; glyphosate (BAR gene for selection: encoding bialaphos/PPT resistance)
Growth in bacteria
  Bacterial resistance: Ampicillin, 100 μg/mL
  Growth temperature: 37°C
  Growth strain: DH5alpha
  Copy number: Unknown
Gene/Insert
  Gene/Insert name: gsy-1 promoter, luciferase (alt name: gsy-1, luc)
  Species: N. crassa
  Insert size (bp): 6091
  Promoter: gsy-1
  Tag / fusion protein: luciferase
  Cloning method: Ligation Independent Cloning
  Sequencing primers: 5′ CTTTGGATAGCTCTTGCCAGC; 3′ CTGTTGCCGGTCTTGCGATG
Terms and licenses: Academic/Nonprofit Terms; Industry Terms: Not Available to Industry
How to cite: M249-5'csr-1-Pgsy-1-luciferase-Bar-3'csr-1 was a gift from Christian Hong (Addgene plasmid # 89693 ; http://n2t.net/addgene:89693 ; RRID:Addgene_89693)
