[The description below was written by a language model from this plasmid's Addgene catalogue record and pLannotate feature annotations shown in this document.]
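Description:
M249-5'csr-1-Pgsy-1-luciferase-Bar-3'csr-1 is a roughly 10 kb knock-in donor plasmid for Neurospora crassa, built on the yeast episomal shuttle vector pRS426. The backbone provides a high-copy ColE1/pUC-type origin and an ampicillin resistance gene for propagation in E. coli, together with the yeast 2μ origin and, per the catalogue record, the URA3 marker. The feature table annotates only the URA3 promoter, not the coding sequence. These yeast elements are for maintenance in Saccharomyces cerevisiae. The insert was made by ligation-independent cloning, but the record does not say whether assembly was done in yeast. Residual lac promoter/operator sequences and short bom, rop and lacI fragments are backbone remnants with no evident role in the design.

The payload is a firefly (Photinus pyralis) luciferase reporter driven by the N. crassa gsy-1 promoter. The luciferase coding sequence is annotated as two fragments separated by a short gap, which the record does not explain. Downstream, in the opposite orientation, sits a selection cassette in which the Aspergillus nidulans trpC promoter drives the Streptomyces hygroscopicus bar gene, which encodes phosphinothricin acetyltransferase and confers bialaphos/phosphinothricin resistance, followed by a NOS terminator fragment. According to the catalogue, the reporter and marker are flanked by 5' and 3' csr-1 sequences that serve as homology arms for integration at the csr-1 locus. These arms and the gsy-1 promoter are not picked up by the automated annotation and presumably occupy the unannotated stretches.

The plasmid is used as a homologous recombination template to place a luciferase reporter of gsy-1 promoter activity at csr-1. It was deposited in connection with work on CRISPR-based gene editing in N. crassa.
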