Features (pLannotate 1.2.2; 16 found; start..end, strand, type, name):
    137..186     +  misc_feature   bom (fragment): basis of mobility region from pBR322
    194..408     +  promoter       URA3 promoter: S. cerevisiae URA3
   2626..2751    +  CDS            LUCI_PHOPY (fragment): Experimental evidence at protein level: Swiss-Prot protein existence level 1. Produces green light with a wavelength of 562 nm. From Photinus pyralis (Common eastern firefly) (Lampyris pyralis).
   2825..4363    +  CDS            LUCI_PHOPY (fragment): Experimental evidence at protein level: Swiss-Prot protein existence level 1. Produces green light with a wavelength of 562 nm. From Photinus pyralis (Common eastern firefly) (Lampyris pyralis).
   4404..4525    -  terminator     NOS terminator (fragment): nopaline synthase terminator and poly(A) signal
   4540..5091    -  CDS            BlpR: phosphinothricin acetyltransferase; Streptomyces hygroscopicus bar; confers resistance to bialophos or phosphinothricin
   5114..5473    -  promoter       trpC promoter: promoter for Aspergillus nidulans trpC
   6525..6541    -  protein_bind   lac operator: The lac repressor binds to the lac operator to inhibit transcription in E. coli. This inhibition can be relieved by adding lactose or isopropyl-β-D-thiogalactopyranoside (IPTG). lac repressor encoded by lacI
   6549..6579    -  promoter       lac promoter: promoter for the E. coli lac operon
   6594..6615    -  protein_bind   CAP binding site: CAP binding activates transcription in the presence of cAMP. E. coli catabolite activator protein
   6628..6720    -  CDS            lacI (fragment): lac repressor; lacI; The lac repressor binds to the lac operator to inhibit transcription in E. coli. This inhibition can be relieved by adding lactose or isopropyl-β-D-thiogalactopyranoside (IPTG).
   6903..7491    -  rep_origin     ori: high-copy-number ColE1/pMB1/pBR322/pUC origin of replication
   7662..8522    -  CDS            AmpR: β-lactamase; bla; confers resistance to ampicillin, carbenicillin, and related antibiotics
   8523..8627    -  promoter       AmpR promoter: bla
   8654..9996    -  rep_origin     2μ ori: yeast 2μ plasmid origin of replication
  10064..35      +  CDS            rop (fragment) (across the origin): Rop protein, which maintains plasmids at low copy number; rop
>Addgene plasmid #89693 | M249-5'csr-1-Pgsy-1-luciferase-Bar-3'csr-1 | addgene full sequence | sequence record 176861 | Addgene NGS Result
TCGCGCGTTTCGGTGATGACGGTGAAAACCTCTGACACATGCAGCTCCCGGAGACGGTCACAGCTTGTCT
GTAAGCGGATGCCGGGAGCAGACAAGCCCGTCAGGGCGCGTCAGCGGGTGTTGGCGGGTGTCGGGGCTGG
CTTAACTATGCGGCATCAGAGCAGATTGTACTGAGAGTGCACCATACCACCTTTTCAATTCATCATTTTT
TTTTTATTCTTTTTTTTGATTTCGGTTTCCTTGAAATTTTTTTGATTCGGTAATCTCCGAACAGAAGGAA
GAACGAAGGAAGGAGCACAGACTTAGATTGGTATATATACGCATATGTAGTGTTGAAGAAACATGAAATT
GCCCAGTATTCTTAACCCAACTGCACAGAACAAAAACCTGCAGGAAACGAAGATAAATTAGATCCAATCT
GAGCCTCGCGGTGATGATTGCCAGACGGGCGGGATGCTGTGGCGACTTGGTGGTTTTTGTTCGGGCTGAT
CGCTTTCAGGGCGACGTTTCACGGTCTTGTCGGGATCAGATGGACATTGAGGTGGCCTAGCGTCAGGGTG
CCGCTGAGCGCTGACCTCAACTGACGCCGTCCAAGGCCGACCCCTGCGCTTGACCCAACACCCTGACACC
AAGAAGCCAGTGGAACCCAGGAGGTCTGCCAAGGCTTTGAAAGCTTGGCACGAGCGTCTCAGCTCTTTGA
AGCCTGAGTTTTCAGGCAAGAATTCTGCTTGTAATTGCCGGGCCGGCCGACAACGCGGGGCGGCGGGAGG
GGACGCTCGGCCGCCGGAGCTCGCTTCCATGCATTTTGGATGGAGTAAAAATTGTTAAACACCCGACCCG
ACTCCGTTCTCCCTCTCGTCTCAGGTCTTTGTTGTGCATCCATCGCCGTGTAGCAGATTTCCATCGTTCG
TTTGTTCGGACTTTACCTTGTACTTTTAGCTTCATTATCATCCTACAATCATCCAGGATTTCATCTTCCA
CAACCGATACGTTATCATTTTTACTTTTGTTGCCATGTTCTTCTTGAGCCTTTTCTGTCTAGAGGAGCTC
TCCCTGCCGGCTGGGAGCTTGCCCAAAGCTCCAAGCTCTATCTGTGGCAGAGCTCTGAGAGCTTCCATTC
CCGGGATTTCTTGGCATCAGATTCAATTCGAATGTCCTTTTTTCCATCCACGCTCGAGATGAGGGGTGAG
GTTTGTTAGTTTGACAATACCACCACCGCCTTTTGGTCCCTACCCCAGACATGGCCATCAAGGTCGTTAA
TGCCGTCCATCCCTCTTGTTCGGCTTGGGGTATCGTCCATGGCTCCGCAATGTCGTCAATGGCTGCATTG
ACAGAGGGGGACTCCAAATGAAAGAGGCAATCGCAACGCTATGAAGACCCAACAAGCCATATGATGGAGC
CATGGGTCTACGGTCCTTTGGCCCGGATGTCTTTGGATAGCTCTTGCCAGCGCTTTAGCTGCCAACTATA
CACACACCGGAATTATACGATTTAGGTGACTGCAGGCGAGATCGAGCAACCCAGAAAGAAGGGGAACCTT
TTGGCGGCGGCAACCTGGAATGCATAGCATTGGATCCCATTGAGTTAGGTTTGCAATATCATGATCTGTA
CGTAGGAAGAAGGTATCTGTGTAGCAGTGTTGCCCCCCAGTTCAAGAGTAGCCGAGTATGTATAAACAAA
CCTCAAACTTCTCCCCTCTTCTATAGCGTTACTGCCCAATTACCTACCTCTACCTATCCTATCCAAAGAA
ACCGGCGGCACTACCTACCTACCACTACCGACTTACCCTCTCGCTCCCGCTTTCAGACTTCCTTCAGTCA
TCCTGTTTCAGCTTCACTTCAGACTGTCAACGTAGCGTAGGTAGTCTTTTGTCTGTCCTACCGTGCCCTT
CCCGTTCGCAGCCGACTTCATCTCGCAGCGAGCCCACTTACACGCGCCTCCCCTTGTTCACGAGGACCTC
GCGTTACTCAGATTCTGACTCTTCGGGTTGGGTCTAGTATAGTGAGATTCAGTTCCAGATCTGCCTCTGT
TGCTGCCCGAAGGCACTGTTTTCCAGTTCCGTTTGTGCCTCCCTGCCCTAGAGGTGGAACTCTTCGAGGT
ACGTTCCGGTTTGTGAGACACACACTTTTTCTCTTCCTGCGACACCGCAGCACCTGTGTCGAGCCGTCGA
GCCGGTGGTATTCGCAGCCCAGACTCCCAAGCGAACCTAGCTCAAGAGATCGAAGCCGTGCGCCGGGAAG
AGGTTGGAAACTCGGTTCAGGTTGAGGTTCCAGTAGCTTCAGTGAGGCCCCGTTCCCCGCTTCCGGCCGG
GCTTTTAAAGCTTCGCATCCCCAGCTGCACCCCTGAAGCTTCCCACCCAGACCCCATTCCGGGTGACATT
CCTCGAAGCTCTACCCCACCAGTGCGTGTTGTCTCGTCCTGGCTACGTCGACCTGATCTGCTTCAAATAG
AACCCAACCGTCTGCTGGTCCCTCTTCTTGCTACGTCTACTCGCCCTCTCTTCCTCTCTACGAACCTGAA
AAATCAGTGTTCTGTGGCAGCTTCTGGTTACCTACTAACACGAAGCTCGGACGACAGAAGCATCTTGACT
TCGGCGCGCCCGTCACCCATTCATATTGAGCCACAATGGAGGACGCCAAGAACATCAAGAAGGGCCCCGC
CCCCTTCTACCCCCTCGAGGACGGCACCGCCGGCGAGCAGCTCCACAAGGCCATGAAGCGCTACGCCCTC
GTCCCCGGCACCATCGCCTTCGTGGGTTTCCTCCAGCTCTCGCCTCCAGCACCTGAGGCACATCTCGGGC
ATCTTCACAACAACAGACACTGACATCTCATTCTCACAGACCGACGCCCACATCGAGGTCAACATCACCT
ACGCCGAGTACTTCGAGATGTCCGTCCGCCTCGCCGAGGCCATGAAGCGCTACGGCCTCAACACCAACCA
CCGCATCGTCGTCTGCTCCGAGAACTCCCTCCAGTTCTTCATGCCCGTCCTCGGCGCCCTCTTCATCGGC
GTCGCCGTCGCCCCCGCCAACGACATCTACAACGAGCGCGAGCTCCTCAACTCCATGAACATCTCCCAGC
CCACCGTCGTCTTCGTCTCCAAGAAGGGCCTCCAGAAGATCCTCAACGTCCAGAAGAAGCTCCCCATCAT
CCAGAAGATCATCATCATGGACTCCAAGACCGACTACCAGGGCTTCCAGTCCATGTACACCTTCGTCACC
TCCCACCTCCCCCCCGGCTTCAACGAGTACGACTTCGTCCCCGAGTCCTTCGACCGCGACAAGACCATCG
CCCTCATCATGAACTCCTCCGGCTCCACCGGCCTCCCCAAGGGCGTCGCCCTCCCCCACCGCACCGCCTG
CGTCCGCTTCTCCCACGCCCGCGACCCCATCTTCGGCAACCAGATCATCCCCGACACCGCCATCCTCTCC
GTCGTCCCCTTCCACCACGGCTTCGGCATGTTCACCACCCTCGGCTACCTCATCTGCGGCTTCCGCGTCG
TCCTCATGTACCGCTTCGAGGAGGAGCTCTTCCTCCGCTCCCTCCAGGACTACAAGATCCAGTCCGCCCT
CCTCGTCCCCACCCTCTTCTCCTTCTTCGCCAAGTCCACCCTCATCGACAAGTACGACCTCTCCAACCTC
CACGAGATCGCCTCCGGCGGCGCCCCCCTCTCCAAGGAGGTCGGCGAGGCCGTCGCCAAGCGCTTCCACC
TCCCCGGCATCCGCCAGGGCTACGGCCTCACCGAGACCACCTCCGCCATCCTCATCACCCCCGAGGGCGA
CGACAAGCCCGGCGCCGTCGGCAAGGTCGTCCCCTTCTTCGAGGCCAAGGTCGTCGACCTCGACACCGGC
AAGACCCTCGGCGTCAACCAGCGCGGCGAGCTCTGCGTCCGCGGCCCCATGATCATGTCCGGCTACGTCA
ACAACCCCGAGGCCACCAACGCCCTCATCGACAAGGACGGCTGGCTCCACTCCGGCGACATCGCCTACTG
GGACGAGGACGAGCACTTCTTCATCGTCGACCGCCTCAAGTCCCTCCTCAAGTACAAGGGCTACCAGGTC
GCCCCCGCCGAGCTCGAGTCCATCCTCCTCCAGCACCCCAACATCTTCGACGCCGGCGTCGCCGGCCTCC
CCGACGACGACGCCGGCGAGCTCCCCGCCGCCGTCGTCGTCCTCGAGCACGGCAAGACCATGACCGAGAA
GGAGATCGTCGACTACGTCGCCTCCCAGGTCACCACCGCCAAGAAGCTCCGCGGCGGCGTCGTCTTCGTC
GACGAGGTCCCCAAGGGCCTCACCGGCAAGCTCGACGCCCGCAAGATCCGCGAGATCCTCATCAAGGCCA
AGAAGGGCGGCAAGTCCAAGCTCCTAGAGGATCCGACACTATAGAATACCTATTCTCGGTACTATGCATT
ACATGTTAATTATTACATGCTTAACGTAATTCAACAGAAATTATATGATAATCATCGCAAGACCGGCAAC
AGGATTCAATCTTAAGAAACTTTATTGCCAAATGTTTGAACGATCTGCAGGTCGACGGATCAGATCTCGG
TGACGGGCAGGACCGGACGGGGCGGTACCGGCAGGCTGAAGTCCAGCTGCCAGAAACCCACGTCATGCCA
GTTCCCGTGCTTGAAGCCGGCCGCCCGCAGCATGCCGCGGGGGGCATATCCGAGCGCCTCGTGCATGCGC
ACGCTCGGGTCGTTGGGCAGCCCGATGACAGCGACCACGCTCTTGAAGCCCTGTGCCTCCAGGGACTTCA
GCAGGTGGGTGTAGAGCGTGGAGCCCAGTCCCGTCCGCTGGTGGCGGGGGGAGACGTACACGGTCGACTC
GGCCGTCCAGTCGTAGGCGTTGCGTGCCTTCCAGGGGCCCGCGTAGGCGATGCCGGCGACCTCGCCGTCC
ACCTCGGCGACGAGCCAGGGATAGCGCTCCCGCAGACGGACGAGGTCGTCCGTCCACTCCTGCGGTTCCT
GCGGCTCGGTACGGAAGTTGACCGTGCTTGTCTCGATGTAGTGGTTGACGATGGTGCAGACCGCCGGCAT
GTCCGCCTCGGTGGCACGGCGGATGTCGGCCGGGCGTCGTTCTGGGCTCATGGTTACTTCCTAATCGAAG
CTTTGCTTGGGTAGAATAGGTAAGTCAGATTGAATCTGAAATAAAGGGAGGAAGGGCGAACTTAAGAAGG
TATGACCGGGTCGTTCACTTACCTTGCTTGACAAACGCACCAAGTTATCGTGCACCAAGCAGCAGATGAT
AATAATGTCCTCGTTCCTGTCTGCTAATAAGAGTCACACTTCGAGCGCCGCCGCTACTGCTACAAGTGGG
GCTGATCTGACCAGTTGCCTAAATGAACCATCTTGTCAAACGACACAAATTTTGTGCTCACCGCCTGGAC
GACTAAACCAAAATAGGCATTCATTGTTGACCTCCACTAGCTCCAGCCAAGCCCAAAAAGTGCTCCTTCA
ATATCATCTTCTGTCGAGTCTAGATGACTTGTTCCGTACCTCGTCACCATCCAGCCACCGTCTGAAATAG
ACGCAGTTGCTGGGGCTGACAGGTCCGCCTTCCTCGCACATATCATAGACAGGGCACCGCCCACAAGGCG
CCTCCATAAGGCCACTTGCACTCGGCTCAACTCCCATAAATGAGGTAACAATGCCTCCTTTGGTTGGATC
ATGGTCGAGGCGTCGTTGATTGCACGTCCTCGGATCCTGTTTGGGGATGCGCGTCACACGGTACCCCTTG
CGCCCATTGACCTTGACAGGCTCTACTAAGCCATCGTAGTATAGCACATCCACCAACTGCTGGATATCCG
CCTCGCTCAACGTCGTATTATTCGTGATGCCGGCGTGGTGGATGAACTTTGCAATGTCCGACACAGTCGG
GTACGACTTGTAACCGGCCGGGAGAGGCAGCAATTGCGGCTTGCCGGGCCTGGTCTTCTTGGCCGGTGCC
GGTGCCGCCGTGTCGTCGTTGGAAATCTCGCCCGCGCTGCGCTTCGTCCCCTTGGAAATATCCTCCGAGT
GGGGAATGGTCCCCTGAACCACGCCCTTCTTGGGATTCTTTTCACGCTGCTGTGCTCCTCCTCCTTGTGC
TCCTACTCCTGGTACTCCAGCACCGCCGCCGTGGGAAGTATATGTCGATTTCTGCTTGATAAAGTCAAAC
ACAATTTCCTGTAGCTCGTTGATGAAGGCCGTGTCGAGCTCGCCCTCAGTAAACCAGGGGCCACCTGTGG
CGCGATCGGAGGGACGTAGGTTCGCCTTGATGTACATCTTCTTGTTGGGGTGCTCGACGTTCTTCATGCT
GGCGATGTAGCCCTTTTGCTCGAGATACTTGATGCAATGCTTCATAAGCGAGTCGGCCATGTTGAGCTTG
TTCTTGATGGTCCGGTTCCAGATGCCGTCGGCCCCGGCTTCGTCGACCATGGCGTATACCATCATTATTT
CGGAGTTGGGGAGGGAGGTGTACCTTTTGGGAGGAAGGGGAGGTTAGTTGGTGTGCTCATTTAAATGCTG
TTTCCTGTGTGAAATTGTTATCCGCTCACAATTCCACACAACATACGAGCCGGAAGCATAAAGTGTAAAG
CCTGGGGTGCCTAATGAGTGAGCTAACTCACATTAATTGCGTTGCGCTCACTGCCCGCTTTCCAGTCGGG
AAACCTGTCGTGCCAGCTGCATTAATGAATCGGCCAACGCGCGGGGAGAGGCGGTTTGCGTATTGGGCGC
TCTTCCGCTTCCTCGCTCACTGACTCGCTGCGCTCGGTCGTTCGGCTGCGGCGAGCGGTATCAGCTCACT
CAAAGGCGGTAATACGGTTATCCACAGAATCAGGGGATAACGCAGGAAAGAACATGTGAGCAAAAGGCCA
GCAAAAGGCCAGGAACCGTAAAAAGGCCGCGTTGCTGGCGTTTTTCCATAGGCTCCGCCCCCCTGACGAG
CATCACAAAAATCGACGCTCAAGTCAGAGGTGGCGAAACCCGACAGGACTATAAAGATACCAGGCGTTTC
CCCCTGGAAGCTCCCTCGTGCGCTCTCCTGTTCCGACCCTGCCGCTTACCGGATACCTGTCCGCCTTTCT
CCCTTCGGGAAGCGTGGCGCTTTCTCATAGCTCACGCTGTAGGTATCTCAGTTCGGTGTAGGTCGTTCGC
TCCAAGCTGGGCTGTGTGCACGAACCCCCCGTTCAGCCCGACCGCTGCGCCTTATCCGGTAACTATCGTC
TTGAGTCCAACCCGGTAAGACACGACTTATCGCCACTGGCAGCAGCCACTGGTAACAGGATTAGCAGAGC
GAGGTATGTAGGCGGTGCTACAGAGTTCTTGAAGTGGTGGCCTAACTACGGCTACACTAGAAGAACAGTA
TTTGGTATCTGCGCTCTGCTGAAGCCAGTTACCTTCGGAAAAAGAGTTGGTAGCTCTTGATCCGGCAAAC
AAACCACCGCTGGTAGCGGTGGTTTTTTTGTTTGCAAGCAGCAGATTACGCGCAGAAAAAAAGGATCTCA
AGAAGATCCTTTGATCTTTTCTACGGGGTCTGACGCTCAGTGGAACGAAAACTCACGTTAAGGGATTTTG
GTCATGAGATTATCAAAAAGGATCTTCACCTAGATCCTTTTAAATTAAAAATGAAGTTTTAAATCAATCT
AAAGTATATATGAGTAAACTTGGTCTGACAGTTACCAATGCTTAATCAGTGAGGCACCTATCTCAGCGAT
CTGTCTATTTCGTTCATCCATAGTTGCCTGACTCCCCGTCGTGTAGATAACTACGATACGGGAGGGCTTA
CCATCTGGCCCCAGTGCTGCAATGATACCGCGAGACCCACGCTCACCGGCTCCAGATTTATCAGCAATAA
ACCAGCCAGCCGGAAGGGCCGAGCGCAGAAGTGGTCCTGCAACTTTATCCGCCTCCATCCAGTCTATTAA
TTGTTGCCGGGAAGCTAGAGTAAGTAGTTCGCCAGTTAATAGTTTGCGCAACGTTGTTGCCATTGCTACA
GGCATCGTGGTGTCACGCTCGTCGTTTGGTATGGCTTCATTCAGCTCCGGTTCCCAACGATCAAGGCGAG
TTACATGATCCCCCATGTTGTGCAAAAAAGCGGTTAGCTCCTTCGGTCCTCCGATCGTTGTCAGAAGTAA
GTTGGCCGCAGTGTTATCACTCATGGTTATGGCAGCACTGCATAATTCTCTTACTGTCATGCCATCCGTA
AGATGCTTTTCTGTGACTGGTGAGTACTCAACCAAGTCATTCTGAGAATAGTGTATGCGGCGACCGAGTT
GCTCTTGCCCGGCGTCAATACGGGATAATACCGCGCCACATAGCAGAACTTTAAAAGTGCTCATCATTGG
AAAACGTTCTTCGGGGCGAAAACTCTCAAGGATCTTACCGCTGTTGAGATCCAGTTCGATGTAACCCACT
CGTGCACCCAACTGATCTTCAGCATCTTTTACTTTCACCAGCGTTTCTGGGTGAGCAAAAACAGGAAGGC
AAAATGCCGCAAAAAAGGGAATAAGGGCGACACGGAAATGTTGAATACTCATACTCTTCCTTTTTCAATA
TTATTGAAGCATTTATCAGGGTTATTGTCTCATGAGCGGATACATATTTGAATGTATTTAGAAAAATAAA
CAAATAGGGGTTCCGCGCACATTTCCCCGAAAAGTGCCACCTGAACGAAGCATCTGTGCTTCATTTTGTA
GAACAAAAATGCAACGCGAGAGCGCTAATTTTTCAAACAAAGAATCTGAGCTGCATTTTTACAGAACAGA
AATGCAACGCGAAAGCGCTATTTTACCAACGAAGAATCTGTGCTTCATTTTTGTAAAACAAAAATGCAAC
GCGAGAGCGCTAATTTTTCAAACAAAGAATCTGAGCTGCATTTTTACAGAACAGAAATGCAACGCGAGAG
CGCTATTTTACCAACAAAGAATCTATACTTCTTTTTTGTTCTACAAAAATGCATCCCGAGAGCGCTATTT
TTCTAACAAAGCATCTTAGATTACTTTTTTTCTCCTTTGTGCGCTCTATAATGCAGTCTCTTGATAACTT
TTTGCACTGTAGGTCCGTTAAGGTTAGAAGAAGGCTACTTTGGTGTCTATTTTCTCTTCCATAAAAAAAG
CCTGACTCCACTTCCCGCGTTTACTGATTACTAGCGAAGCTGCGGGTGCATTTTTTCAAGATAAAGGCAT
CCCCGATTATATTCTATACCGATGTGGATTGCGCATACTTTGTGAACAGAAAGTGATAGCGTTGATGATT
CTTCATTGGTCAGAAAATTATGAACGGTTTCTTCTATTTTGTCTCTATATACTACGTATAGGAAATGTTT
ACATTTTCGTATTGTTTTCGATTCACTCTATGAATAGTTCTTACTACAATTTTTTTGTCTAAAGAGTAAT
ACTAGAGATAAACATAAAAAATGTAGAGGTCGAGTTTAGATGCAAGTTCAAGGAGCGAAAGGTGGATGGG
TAGGTTATATAGGGATATAGCACAGAGATATATAGCAAAGAGATACTTTTGAGCAATGTTTGTGGAAGCG
GTATTCGCAATATTTTAGTAGCTCGTTACAGTCCGGTGCGTTTTTGGTTTTTTGAAAGTGCGTCTTCAGA
GCGCTTTTGGTTTTCAAAAGCGCTCTGAAGTTCCTATACTTTCTAGAGAATAGGAACTTCGGAATAGGAA
CTTCAAAGCGTTTCCGAAAACGAGCGCTTCCGAAAATGCAACGCGAGCTGCGCACATACAGCTCACTGTT
CACGTCGCACCTATATCTGCGTGTTGCCTGTATATATATATACATGAGAAGAACGGCATAGTGCGTGTTT
ATGCTTAAATGCGTACTTATATGCGTCTATTTATGTAGGATGAAAGGTAGTCTAGTACCTCCTGTGATAT
TATCCCATTCCATGCGGGGTATCGTATGCTTCCTTCAGCACTACCCTTTAGCTGTTCTATATGCTGCCAC
TCCTCAATTGGATTAGTCTCATCCTTCAATGCTATCATTTCCTTTGATATTGGATCATACTAAGAAACCA
TTATTATCATGACATTAACCTATAAAAATAGGCGTATCACGAGGCCCTTTCGTC
